Addgene plasmid #148856: pSpCas9(BB)-2A-Puro-V2.0-sgHsNot1_AH
Purpose: Mammalian Expression of HsNot1-sgRNA
Depositing lab: Elisa Izaurralde. Depositing organization: Max Planck Institute for Developmental Biology.
Backbone
  Vector backbone: Unknown
  Vector type: Mammalian Expression, CRISPR
Growth in bacteria
  Bacterial resistance: Ampicillin, 100 μg/mL
  Growth temperature: 37°C
  Growth strain: NEB Stable
  Copy number: High Copy
Gene/Insert
  Gene/Insert name: HsNot1-sgRNA
  Species: S.pyogenes
  Entrez Gene: CNOT1 (a.k.a. AD-005, CDC39, HPE12, NOT1, NOT1H, VIBOS)
  Cloning method: Unknown
Terms and licenses: Academic/Nonprofit Terms; Industry Terms: Not Available to Industry
Depositor comments: Plasmids from this collection were made available to the research community and donated after the lab closed. Please note that the sequence provided by the depositing laboratory may be theoretical/predicted or based on Sanger sequencing results. There may be discrepancies between sequencing results obtained by Addgene and the depositor sequence. If an Addgene verified sequence is not available, please contact before placing your order to request that our lab fully sequence the plasmid.
How to cite: pSpCas9(BB)-2A-Puro-V2.0-sgHsNot1_AH was a gift from Elisa Izaurralde (Addgene plasmid # 148856 ; http://n2t.net/addgene:148856 ; RRID:Addgene_148856)
