[The description below was written by a language model from this plasmid's Addgene catalogue record and pLannotate feature annotations shown in this document.]
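Description:
pSpCas9(BB)-2A-Puro-V2.0-sgHsNot1_AH is a 9,177 nt all-in-one CRISPR/Cas9 plasmid for mammalian expression. It delivers a guide RNA against human CNOT1 (HsNot1) together with Streptococcus pyogenes Cas9 and a puromycin selection marker. The catalogue lists the backbone as unknown, although the name and feature layout point to the pSpCas9(BB)-2A-Puro family of vectors. In bacteria it is maintained at high copy through a ColE1/pUC-type origin and selected with ampicillin via the bla gene under its own promoter. An f1 phage origin is also present, along with small annotated fragments of bom and rop that look like backbone remnants.

Two expression units make up the payload. A human U6 RNA polymerase III promoter drives the sgRNA. The short gap between the promoter and the annotated S. pyogenes gRNA scaffold presumably holds the CNOT1-targeting spacer, though it is not annotated separately, and a second partial scaffold match lies just downstream. The second unit uses a hybrid promoter made of the CMV enhancer, chicken β-actin promoter and a hybrid intron to transcribe Cas9, which is annotated as contiguous N- and C-terminal portions that together form the full coding region. Cas9 is followed by a nucleoplasmin bipartite nuclear localization signal and then puromycin N-acetyltransferase. The 2A peptide named in the plasmid title would link the two so that nuclease and resistance marker come from one transcript, but it is not annotated in the table. A bGH polyadenylation signal ends the unit, and a single AAV2 ITR sits downstream.

The construct is suited to transient transfection of human cells, with puromycin enrichment of transfected cells, to cut and disrupt or edit the CNOT1 locus. The depositor notes that the supplied sequence may be theoretical or based on Sanger reads.
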