Features (pLannotate 1.2.2; 19 found; start..end, strand, type, name):
      1..241     +  promoter       U6 promoter: RNA polymerase III promoter for human U6 snRNA
    271..346     +  misc_RNA       gRNA scaffold: guide RNA scaffold for the Streptococcus pyogenes CRISPR/Cas9 system
    353..396     +  misc_RNA       gRNA scaffold (fragment): guide RNA scaffold for the Streptococcus pyogenes CRISPR/Cas9 system
    443..728     +  enhancer       CMV enhancer: human cytomegalovirus immediate early enhancer; contains an 18-bp deletion relative to the standard CMV enhancer
    730..1007    +  promoter       chicken β-actin promoter: No description available
   1008..1235    +  intron         hybrid intron: hybrid between chicken β-actin (CBA) and minute virus of mice (MMV) introns (Gray et al., 2011)
   1373..2974    +  CDS            Cas9(N): N-terminal portion of Streptococcus pyogenes Cas9 (Zetsche et al., 2015)
   2975..5473    +  CDS            Cas9(C): C-terminal portion of Streptococcus pyogenes Cas9 (Zetsche et al., 2015)
   5474..5521    +  CDS            nucleoplasmin NLS: bipartite nuclear localization signal from nucleoplasmin
   5591..6190    +  CDS            PuroR (fragment): puromycin N-acetyltransferase; pac from Streptomyces; confers resistance to puromycin
   6224..6335    +  polyA_signal   bGH poly(A) signal: bovine growth hormone polyadenylation signal
   6440..6580    +  repeat_region  AAV2 ITR: inverted terminal repeat of adeno-associated virus serotype 2 inverted
   6585..6636    -  misc_feature   bom (fragment): basis of mobility region from pBR322
   6655..7110    +  rep_origin     f1 ori (sequence partly withheld): f1 bacteriophage origin of replication; arrow indicates direction of (+) strand synthesis
   7111..7160    -  misc_feature   bom (fragment): basis of mobility region from pBR322
   7262..7297    -  CDS            rop (fragment): Rop protein, which maintains plasmids at low copy number; rop
   7392..7496    +  promoter       AmpR promoter: bla
   7497..8357    +  CDS            AmpR: β-lactamase; bla; confers resistance to ampicillin, carbenicillin, and related antibiotics
   8528..9116    +  rep_origin     ori: high-copy-number ColE1/pMB1/pBR322/pUC origin of replication
>Addgene plasmid #148856 | pSpCas9(BB)-2A-Puro-V2.0-sgHsNot1_AH | depositor full sequence | sequence record 291304 | Full Sequence
GAGGGCCTATTTCCCATGATTCCTTCATATTTGCATATACGATACAAGGCTGTTAGAGAGATAATTGGAA
TTAATTTGACTGTAAACACAAAGATATTAGTACAAAATACGTGACGTAGAAAGTAATAATTTCTTGGGTA
GTTTGCAGTTTTAAAATTATGTTTTAAAATGGACTATCATATGCTTACCGTAACTTGAAAGTATTTCGAT
TTCTTGGCTTTATATATCTTGTGGAAAGGACGAAACACCGGGAGATAAGTTCATGGCGCAGTTTTAGAGC
TAGAAATAGCAAGTTAAAATAAGGCTAGTCCGTTATCAACTTGAAAAAGTGGCACCGAGTCGGTGCTTTT
TTGTTTTAGAGCTAGAAATAGCAAGTTAAAATAAGGCTAGTCCGTTTTTAGCGCGTGCGCCAATTCTGCA
GACAAATGGCTCTAGAGGTACCCGTTACATAACTTACGGTAAATGGCCCGCCTGGCTGACCGCCCAACGA
CCCCCGCCCATTGACGTCAATAGTAACGCCAATAGGGACTTTCCATTGACGTCAATGGGTGGAGTATTTA
CGGTAAACTGCCCACTTGGCAGTACATCAAGTGTATCATATGCCAAGTACGCCCCCTATTGACGTCAATG
ACGGTAAATGGCCCGCCTGGCATTGTGCCCAGTACATGACCTTATGGGACTTTCCTACTTGGCAGTACAT
CTACGTATTAGTCATCGCTATTACCATGGTCGAGGTGAGCCCCACGTTCTGCTTCACTCTCCCCATCTCC
CCCCCCTCCCCACCCCCAATTTTGTATTTATTTATTTTTTAATTATTTTGTGCAGCGATGGGGGCGGGGG
GGGGGGGGGGGCGCGCGCCAGGCGGGGCGGGGCGGGGCGAGGGGCGGGGCGGGGCGAGGCGGAGAGGTGC
GGCGGCAGCCAATCAGAGCGGCGCGCTCCGAAAGTTTCCTTTTATGGCGAGGCGGCGGCGGCGGCGGCCC
TATAAAAAGCGAAGCGCGCGGCGGGCGGGAGTCGCTGCGCGCTGCCTTCGCCCCGTGCCCCGCTCCGCCG
CCGCCTCGCGCCGCCCGCCCCGGCTCTGACTGACCGCGTTACTCCCACAGGTGAGCGGGCGGGACGGCCC
TTCTCCTCCGGGCTGTAATTAGCTGAGCAAGAGGTAAGGGTTTAAGGGATGGTTGGTTGGTGGGGTATTA
ATGTTTAATTACCTGGAGCACCTGCCTGAAATCACTTTTTTTCAGGTTGGACCGGTGCCACCATGGACTA
TAAGGACCACGACGGAGACTACAAGGATCATGATATTGATTACAAAGACGATGACGATAAGATGGCCCCA
AAGAAGAAGCGGAAGGTCGGTATCCACGGAGTCCCAGCAGCCGACAAGAAGTACAGCATCGGCCTGGACA
TCGGCACCAACTCTGTGGGCTGGGCCGTGATCACCGACGAGTACAAGGTGCCCAGCAAGAAATTCAAGGT
GCTGGGCAACACCGACCGGCACAGCATCAAGAAGAACCTGATCGGAGCCCTGCTGTTCGACAGCGGCGAA
ACAGCCGAGGCCACCCGGCTGAAGAGAACCGCCAGAAGAAGATACACCAGACGGAAGAACCGGATCTGCT
ATCTGCAAGAGATCTTCAGCAACGAGATGGCCAAGGTGGACGACAGCTTCTTCCACAGACTGGAAGAGTC
CTTCCTGGTGGAAGAGGATAAGAAGCACGAGCGGCACCCCATCTTCGGCAACATCGTGGACGAGGTGGCC
TACCACGAGAAGTACCCCACCATCTACCACCTGAGAAAGAAACTGGTGGACAGCACCGACAAGGCCGACC
TGCGGCTGATCTATCTGGCCCTGGCCCACATGATCAAGTTCCGGGGCCACTTCCTGATCGAGGGCGACCT
GAACCCCGACAACAGCGACGTGGACAAGCTGTTCATCCAGCTGGTGCAGACCTACAACCAGCTGTTCGAG
GAAAACCCCATCAACGCCAGCGGCGTGGACGCCAAGGCCATCCTGTCTGCCAGACTGAGCAAGAGCAGAC
GGCTGGAAAATCTGATCGCCCAGCTGCCCGGCGAGAAGAAGAATGGCCTGTTCGGAAACCTGATTGCCCT
GAGCCTGGGCCTGACCCCCAACTTCAAGAGCAACTTCGACCTGGCCGAGGATGCCAAACTGCAGCTGAGC
AAGGACACCTACGACGACGACCTGGACAACCTGCTGGCCCAGATCGGCGACCAGTACGCCGACCTGTTTC
TGGCCGCCAAGAACCTGTCCGACGCCATCCTGCTGAGCGACATCCTGAGAGTGAACACCGAGATCACCAA
GGCCCCCCTGAGCGCCTCTATGATCAAGAGATACGACGAGCACCACCAGGACCTGACCCTGCTGAAAGCT
CTCGTGCGGCAGCAGCTGCCTGAGAAGTACAAAGAGATTTTCTTCGACCAGAGCAAGAACGGCTACGCCG
GCTACATTGACGGCGGAGCCAGCCAGGAAGAGTTCTACAAGTTCATCAAGCCCATCCTGGAAAAGATGGA
CGGCACCGAGGAACTGCTCGTGAAGCTGAACAGAGAGGACCTGCTGCGGAAGCAGCGGACCTTCGACAAC
GGCAGCATCCCCCACCAGATCCACCTGGGAGAGCTGCACGCCATTCTGCGGCGGCAGGAAGATTTTTACC
CATTCCTGAAGGACAACCGGGAAAAGATCGAGAAGATCCTGACCTTCCGCATCCCCTACTACGTGGGCCC
TCTGGCCAGGGGAAACAGCAGATTCGCCTGGATGACCAGAAAGAGCGAGGAAACCATCACCCCCTGGAAC
TTCGAGGAAGTGGTGGACAAGGGCGCTTCCGCCCAGAGCTTCATCGAGCGGATGACCAACTTCGATAAGA
ACCTGCCCAACGAGAAGGTGCTGCCCAAGCACAGCCTGCTGTACGAGTACTTCACCGTGTATAACGAGCT
GACCAAAGTGAAATACGTGACCGAGGGAATGAGAAAGCCCGCCTTCCTGAGCGGCGAGCAGAAAAAGGCC
ATCGTGGACCTGCTGTTCAAGACCAACCGGAAAGTGACCGTGAAGCAGCTGAAAGAGGACTACTTCAAGA
AAATCGAGTGCTTCGACTCCGTGGAAATCTCCGGCGTGGAAGATCGGTTCAACGCCTCCCTGGGCACATA
CCACGATCTGCTGAAAATTATCAAGGACAAGGACTTCCTGGACAATGAGGAAAACGAGGACATTCTGGAA
GATATCGTGCTGACCCTGACACTGTTTGAGGACAGAGAGATGATCGAGGAACGGCTGAAAACCTATGCCC
ACCTGTTCGACGACAAAGTGATGAAGCAGCTGAAGCGGCGGAGATACACCGGCTGGGGCAGGCTGAGCCG
GAAGCTGATCAACGGCATCCGGGACAAGCAGTCCGGCAAGACAATCCTGGATTTCCTGAAGTCCGACGGC
TTCGCCAACAGAAACTTCATGCAGCTGATCCACGACGACAGCCTGACCTTTAAAGAGGACATCCAGAAAG
CCCAGGTGTCCGGCCAGGGCGATAGCCTGCACGAGCACATTGCCAATCTGGCCGGCAGCCCCGCCATTAA
GAAGGGCATCCTGCAGACAGTGAAGGTGGTGGACGAGCTCGTGAAAGTGATGGGCCGGCACAAGCCCGAG
AACATCGTGATCGAAATGGCCAGAGAGAACCAGACCACCCAGAAGGGACAGAAGAACAGCCGCGAGAGAA
TGAAGCGGATCGAAGAGGGCATCAAAGAGCTGGGCAGCCAGATCCTGAAAGAACACCCCGTGGAAAACAC
CCAGCTGCAGAACGAGAAGCTGTACCTGTACTACCTGCAGAATGGGCGGGATATGTACGTGGACCAGGAA
CTGGACATCAACCGGCTGTCCGACTACGATGTGGACCATATCGTGCCTCAGAGCTTTCTGAAGGACGACT
CCATCGACAACAAGGTGCTGACCAGAAGCGACAAGAACCGGGGCAAGAGCGACAACGTGCCCTCCGAAGA
GGTCGTGAAGAAGATGAAGAACTACTGGCGGCAGCTGCTGAACGCCAAGCTGATTACCCAGAGAAAGTTC
GACAATCTGACCAAGGCCGAGAGAGGCGGCCTGAGCGAACTGGATAAGGCCGGCTTCATCAAGAGACAGC
TGGTGGAAACCCGGCAGATCACAAAGCACGTGGCACAGATCCTGGACTCCCGGATGAACACTAAGTACGA
CGAGAATGACAAGCTGATCCGGGAAGTGAAAGTGATCACCCTGAAGTCCAAGCTGGTGTCCGATTTCCGG
AAGGATTTCCAGTTTTACAAAGTGCGCGAGATCAACAACTACCACCACGCCCACGACGCCTACCTGAACG
CCGTCGTGGGAACCGCCCTGATCAAAAAGTACCCTAAGCTGGAAAGCGAGTTCGTGTACGGCGACTACAA
GGTGTACGACGTGCGGAAGATGATCGCCAAGAGCGAGCAGGAAATCGGCAAGGCTACCGCCAAGTACTTC
TTCTACAGCAACATCATGAACTTTTTCAAGACCGAGATTACCCTGGCCAACGGCGAGATCCGGAAGCGGC
CTCTGATCGAGACAAACGGCGAAACCGGGGAGATCGTGTGGGATAAGGGCCGGGATTTTGCCACCGTGCG
GAAAGTGCTGAGCATGCCCCAAGTGAATATCGTGAAAAAGACCGAGGTGCAGACAGGCGGCTTCAGCAAA
GAGTCTATCCTGCCCAAGAGGAACAGCGATAAGCTGATCGCCAGAAAGAAGGACTGGGACCCTAAGAAGT
ACGGCGGCTTCGACAGCCCCACCGTGGCCTATTCTGTGCTGGTGGTGGCCAAAGTGGAAAAGGGCAAGTC
CAAGAAACTGAAGAGTGTGAAAGAGCTGCTGGGGATCACCATCATGGAAAGAAGCAGCTTCGAGAAGAAT
CCCATCGACTTTCTGGAAGCCAAGGGCTACAAAGAAGTGAAAAAGGACCTGATCATCAAGCTGCCTAAGT
ACTCCCTGTTCGAGCTGGAAAACGGCCGGAAGAGAATGCTGGCCTCTGCCGGCGAACTGCAGAAGGGAAA
CGAACTGGCCCTGCCCTCCAAATATGTGAACTTCCTGTACCTGGCCAGCCACTATGAGAAGCTGAAGGGC
TCCCCCGAGGATAATGAGCAGAAACAGCTGTTTGTGGAACAGCACAAGCACTACCTGGACGAGATCATCG
AGCAGATCAGCGAGTTCTCCAAGAGAGTGATCCTGGCCGACGCTAATCTGGACAAAGTGCTGTCCGCCTA
CAACAAGCACCGGGATAAGCCCATCAGAGAGCAGGCCGAGAATATCATCCACCTGTTTACCCTGACCAAT
CTGGGAGCCCCTGCCGCCTTCAAGTACTTTGACACCACCATCGACCGGAAGAGGTACACCAGCACCAAAG
AGGTGCTGGACGCCACCCTGATCCACCAGAGCATCACCGGCCTGTACGAGACACGGATCGACCTGTCTCA
GCTGGGAGGCGACAAAAGGCCGGCGGCCACGAAAAAGGCCGGCCAGGCAAAAAAGAAAAAGGAATTCGGC
AGTGGAGAGGGCAGAGGAAGTCTGCTAACATGCGGTGACGTCGAGGAGAATCCTGGCCCAATGACCGAGT
ACAAGCCCACGGTGCGCCTCGCCACCCGCGACGACGTCCCCAGGGCCGTACGCACCCTCGCCGCCGCGTT
CGCCGACTACCCCGCCACGCGCCACACCGTCGATCCGGACCGCCACATCGAGCGGGTCACCGAGCTGCAA
GAACTCTTCCTCACGCGCGTCGGGCTCGACATCGGCAAGGTGTGGGTCGCGGACGACGGCGCCGCGGTGG
CGGTCTGGACCACGCCGGAGAGCGTCGAAGCGGGGGCGGTGTTCGCCGAGATCGGCCCGCGCATGGCCGA
GTTGAGCGGTTCCCGGCTGGCCGCGCAGCAACAGATGGAAGGCCTCCTGGCGCCGCACCGGCCCAAGGAG
CCCGCGTGGTTCCTGGCCACCGTCGGAGTCTCGCCCGACCACCAGGGCAAGGGTCTGGGCAGCGCCGTCG
TGCTCCCCGGAGTGGAGGCGGCCGAGCGCGCCGGGGTGCCCGCCTTCCTGGAGACCTCCGCGCCCCGCAA
CCTCCCCTTCTACGAGCGGCTCGGCTTCACCGTCACCGCCGACGTCGAGGTGCCCGAAGGACCGCGCACC
TGGTGCATGACCCGCAAGCCCGGTGCCTGAGAATTCTAACTAGAGCTCGCTGATCAGCCTCGACTGTGCC
TTCTAGTTGCCAGCCATCTGTTGTTTGCCCCTCCCCCGTGCCTTCCTTGACCCTGGAAGGTGCCACTCCC
ACTGTCCTTTCCTAATAAAATGAGGAAATTGCATCGCATTGTCTGAGTAGGTGTCATTCTATTCTGGGGG
GTGGGGTGGGGCAGGACAGCAAGGGGGAGGATTGGGAAGAGAATAGCAGGCATGCTGGGGAGCGGCCGCA
GGAACCCCTAGTGATGGAGTTGGCCACTCCCTCTCTGCGCGCTCGCTCGCTCACTGAGGCCGGGCGACCA
AAGGTCGCCCGACGCCCGGGCTTTGCCCGGGCGGCCTCAGTGAGCGAGCGAGCGCGCAGCTGCCTGCAGG
GGCGCCTGATGCGGTATTTTCTCCTTACGCATCTGTGCGGTATTTCACACCGCATA
[95 nt withheld, positions 6637-6731]
T
[46 nt withheld, positions 6733-6778]
C
[141 nt withheld, positions 6780-6920]
CCTTTGACGTTGGAGTCCACGTTCTTT
[37 nt withheld, positions 6948-6984]
ACTCTATCTCGGGCTATTCTTTTGATTTATAAGGGATTTTGCCGATTTCGGTCTATTGGTTAAAAAATGA
GCTGATTTAACAAAAATTTAACGCGAATTTTAACAAAATATTAACGTTTACAATTTTATGGTGCACTCTC
AGTACAATCTGCTCTGATGCCGCATAGTTAAGCCAGCCCCGACACCCGCCAACACCCGCTGACGCGCCCT
GACGGGCTTGTCTGCTCCCGGCATCCGCTTACAGACAAGCTGTGACCGTCTCCGGGAGCTGCATGTGTCA
GAGGTTTTCACCGTCATCACCGAAACGCGCGAGACGAAAGGGCCTCGTGATACGCCTATTTTTATAGGTT
AATGTCATGATAATAATGGTTTCTTAGACGTCAGGTGGCACTTTTCGGGGAAATGTGCGCGGAACCCCTA
TTTGTTTATTTTTCTAAATACATTCAAATATGTATCCGCTCATGAGACAATAACCCTGATAAATGCTTCA
ATAATATTGAAAAAGGAAGAGTATGAGTATTCAACATTTCCGTGTCGCCCTTATTCCCTTTTTTGCGGCA
TTTTGCCTTCCTGTTTTTGCTCACCCAGAAACGCTGGTGAAAGTAAAAGATGCTGAAGATCAGTTGGGTG
CACGAGTGGGTTACATCGAACTGGATCTCAACAGCGGTAAGATCCTTGAGAGTTTTCGCCCCGAAGAACG
TTTTCCAATGATGAGCACTTTTAAAGTTCTGCTATGTGGCGCGGTATTATCCCGTATTGACGCCGGGCAA
GAGCAACTCGGTCGCCGCATACACTATTCTCAGAATGACTTGGTTGAGTACTCACCAGTCACAGAAAAGC
ATCTTACGGATGGCATGACAGTAAGAGAATTATGCAGTGCTGCCATAACCATGAGTGATAACACTGCGGC
CAACTTACTTCTGACAACGATCGGAGGACCGAAGGAGCTAACCGCTTTTTTGCACAACATGGGGGATCAT
GTAACTCGCCTTGATCGTTGGGAACCGGAGCTGAATGAAGCCATACCAAACGACGAGCGTGACACCACGA
TGCCTGTAGCAATGGCAACAACGTTGCGCAAACTATTAACTGGCGAACTACTTACTCTAGCTTCCCGGCA
ACAATTAATAGACTGGATGGAGGCGGATAAAGTTGCAGGACCACTTCTGCGCTCGGCCCTTCCGGCTGGC
TGGTTTATTGCTGATAAATCTGGAGCCGGTGAGCGTGGAAGCCGCGGTATCATTGCAGCACTGGGGCCAG
ATGGTAAGCCCTCCCGTATCGTAGTTATCTACACGACGGGGAGTCAGGCAACTATGGATGAACGAAATAG
ACAGATCGCTGAGATAGGTGCCTCACTGATTAAGCATTGGTAACTGTCAGACCAAGTTTACTCATATATA
CTTTAGATTGATTTAAAACTTCATTTTTAATTTAAAAGGATCTAGGTGAAGATCCTTTTTGATAATCTCA
TGACCAAAATCCCTTAACGTGAGTTTTCGTTCCACTGAGCGTCAGACCCCGTAGAAAAGATCAAAGGATC
TTCTTGAGATCCTTTTTTTCTGCGCGTAATCTGCTGCTTGCAAACAAAAAAACCACCGCTACCAGCGGTG
GTTTGTTTGCCGGATCAAGAGCTACCAACTCTTTTTCCGAAGGTAACTGGCTTCAGCAGAGCGCAGATAC
CAAATACTGTTCTTCTAGTGTAGCCGTAGTTAGGCCACCACTTCAAGAACTCTGTAGCACCGCCTACATA
CCTCGCTCTGCTAATCCTGTTACCAGTGGCTGCTGCCAGTGGCGATAAGTCGTGTCTTACCGGGTTGGAC
TCAAGACGATAGTTACCGGATAAGGCGCAGCGGTCGGGCTGAACGGGGGGTTCGTGCACACAGCCCAGCT
TGGAGCGAACGACCTACACCGAACTGAGATACCTACAGCGTGAGCTATGAGAAAGCGCCACGCTTCCCGA
AGGGAGAAAGGCGGACAGGTATCCGGTAAGCGGCAGGGTCGGAACAGGAGAGCGCACGAGGGAGCTTCCA
GGGGGAAACGCCTGGTATCTTTATAGTCCTGTCGGGTTTCGCCACCTCTGACTTGAGCGTCGATTTTTGT
GATGCTCGTCAGGGGGGCGGAGCCTATGGAAAAACGCCAGCAACGCGGCCTTTTTACGGTTCCTGGCCTT
TTGCTGGCCTTTTGCTCACATGT
